>Addgene plasmid #208701 | pAAV-hSyn-GRAB-rDA2h | addgene full sequence | sequence record 412357 | Addgene NGS Result
CCTGCAGGCAGCTGCGCGCTCGCTCGCTCACTGAGGCCGCCCGGGCGTCGGGCGACCTTTGGTCGCCCGG
CCTCAGTGAGCGAGCGAGCGCGCAGAGAGGGAGTGGCCAACTCCATCACTAGGGGTTCCTGCGGCCGCAC
GCGTATGAGGCGGGGTGGGGGTGCCTACCTGACGACCGACCCCGACCCACTGGACAAGCACCCAACCCCC
ATTCCCCAAATTGCGCATCCCCTATCAGAGAGGGGGAGGGGAAACAGGATGCGGCGAGGCGCGTGCGCAC
TGCCAGCTTCAGCACCGCGGACAGTGCCTTCGCCCCCGCCTGGCGGCGCGCGCCACCGCCGCCTCAGCAC
TGAAGGCGCGCTGACGTCACTCGCCGGTCCCCCGCAAACTCCCCTTCCCGGCCACCTTGGTCGCGTCCGC
GCCGCCGCCGGCCCAGCCGGACCGCACCACGCGAGGCGCGAGATAGGGGGGCACGGGCGCGACCATCTGC
GCTGCGGCGCCGGCGACTCAGCGCTGCCTCAGTCTGCGGTGGGCAGCGGAGGAGTCGTGTCGTGCCTGAG
AGCGCAGTCGAGAAACCGGTGCCACCATGGAGACAGACACACTCCTGCTATGGGTACTGCTGCTCTGGGT
TCCAGGTTCCACTGGTGACACAAGTTTGTACAAAAAAGTTGGCACCACCGGTATCAACCGACTGAACTAC
AGCGTCCTCGTGAACCTGACGGCCTACTACGACGGCGGCGCGGGTCTGAATCTCAGCAGCGTCAATTGCA
CGTCGTCGATAGTCGCCGGGGGTGCCGTTAGACCGGGCGAGTGCGCTGGAACCGCCGGCGTCGACGAGAA
GTCTAACGCGAACAGCTGGTGGGCCCTGATACTTGTGATCGTGCCGTGTTTGACGCTCTTCGGTAATGTG
CTCGTCATCCTAGCGGTGGTGAAAGAACGAACGCTGCAGACTGTCACTAACTACTTCATCGTCAGTTTGG
CGGTCGCCGATCTTCTCGTGGCGGTGCTCGTTATGCCGTTCGCGGTCTACGTGCTGGTGAACGGATCCTG
GAGTTTACCCGGGTTTGTTTGTGATTTTTATATCGCAATGGATGTGACTTGCAGCACCAGCTCTATATTC
AATCTCGTGGCTATTTCAATAGACAGATACATAGCGGTGACCCAGCCGATAAAGTACGCGAAGCACAAGA
ACAATAGAAGAGTATGGTTGACGATACTGTTGGTCTGGGCGATATCGGCCGCGATCGGCAGCCCGATTGT
CCTAGGCTTGAATAACACTCCGGACCGGATCCCGGACGCATGTCTGTTCTACAATACGGATTTCATCATC
TACTCGAGCCTGTCCAGCTTCTACATACCCTGCATCATCATGGTATTCCTTTACTACAATATATTCAAGG
CTCTACGAAACAGAGCGAAACTTTTTCGTGCTAGCTGCGTGTGTTCCGAGGTTATGTACCCCGAGGACGG
CGCCCTGAAGAGCGAGATCTGGAAGGGGCTGAGGCTGAAGGACGGCGGCCACTACGCCGCCGAGGTCAAG
ACCACCTACAAGGCCAAGAAGCCCGTGCAGCTGCCCGGCGCCTACATCGTCGACATCAAGTTGGACATCG
TGTCCCACAACGAGGACTACACCATCGTGGAACAGTGCGAACGCGCCGAGGCCCGCCACTCCACCGGCGG
CATGGACGAGCTGTACAAGGGAGGTACAGGCGGGAGTCTGGTGAGCAAGGGCGAGGAGGATAACATGGCC
ATCATCAAGGAGTTCATGCGCTTCAAGGTGCACATGGAGGGCTCCGTGAACGGCCACGAGTTCGAGATCG
AGGGCGAGGGCGAGGGCCGCCCCTACGAGGCCTTTCAGACCGCTAAGCTGAAGGTGACCAAGGGTGGCCC
CCTGCCCTTCACTTGGGACATCCTGTCCCCTCAGTTCATGTACGGCTCCAAGGCCTACATTAAGCACCCA
GCCGACATCCCCGACTACTTCAAGCTGTCCTTCCCCGAGGGCTTCAGGTGGGAGCGCGTGATGAACTTCG
AGGACGGCGGCATTATTCACGTTAACCAGGACTCCTCCCTGCAGGACGGCTACTTCATCTACAAGGTGAA
GCTGCGCGGCACCAACTTCCCCCCCGACGGCCCCGTAATGCAGAAGAAGACCATGGGCTGGGAGCTGACG
GTCCTCGAGCGCAAGGCCAGTAAGCCCCTGGCGATCGTGTTAGGTGTCTTTCTAATATGCTGGGTGCCCT
TCTTCACTTGTAACATCATGGATGCAATCTGCACGAAGCTGACGAAGGCTTGTCAGCCTGGCGTTACAGC
CTTCATCGTCACTTCCTGGTTGGGCTACATGAACAGCTTCGTAAATCCCGTAATATACACTGTGTTCAAC
CCCGAATTCCGTAAGGCCTTCCGCAAGCTGATCAGCATATAAGAATTCGATATCAAGCTTATCGATAATC
AACCTCTGGATTACAAAATTTGTGAAAGATTGACTGGTATTCTTAACTATGTTGCTCCTTTTACGCTATG
TGGATACGCTGCTTTAATGCCTTTGTATCATGCTATTGCTTCCCGTATGGCTTTCATTTTCTCCTCCTTG
TATAAATCCTGGTTGCTGTCTCTTTATGAGGAGTTGTGGCCCGTTGTCAGGCAACGTGGCGTGGTGTGCA
CTGTGTTTGCTGACGCAACCCCCACTGGTTGGGGCATTGCCACCACCTGTCAGCTCCTTTCCGGGACTTT
CGCTTTCCCCCTCCCTATTGCCACGGCGGAACTCATCGCCGCCTGCCTTGCCCGCTGCTGGACAGGGGCT
CGGCTGTTGGGCACTGACAATTCCGTGGTGTTGTCGGGGAAATCATCGTCCTTTCCTTGGCTGCTCGCCT
ATGTTGCCACCTGGATTCTGCGCGGGACGTCCTTCTGCTACGTCCCTTCGGCCCTCAATCCAGCGGACCT
TCCTTCCCGCGGCCTGCTGCCGGCTCTGCGGCCTCTTCCGCGTCTTCGCCTTCGCCCTCAGACGAGTCGG
ATCTCCCTTTGGGCCGCCTCCCCGCATCGATACCGAGCGCTGCTCGAGAGATCTACGGGTGGCATCCCTG
TGACCCCTCCCCAGTGCCTCTCCTGGCCCTGGAAGTTGCCACTCCAGTGCCCACCAGCCTTGTCCTAATA
AAATTAAGTTGCATCATTTTGTCTGACTAGGTGTCCTTCTATAATATTATGGGGTGGAGGGGGGTGGTAT
GGAGCAAGGGGCAAGTTGGGAAGACAACCTGTAGGGCCTGCGGGGTCTATTGGGAACCAAGCTGGAGTGC
AGTGGCACAATCTTGGCTCACTGCAATCTCCGCCTCCTGGGTTCAAGCGATTCTCCTGCCTCAGCCTCCC
GAGTTGTTGGGATTCCAGGCATGCATGACCAGGCTCAGCTAATTTTTGTTTTTTTGGTAGAGACGGGGTT
TCACCATATTGGCCAGGCTGGTCTCCAACTCCTAATCTCAGGTGATCTACCCACCTTGGCCTCCCAAATT
GCTGGGATTACAGGCGTGAACCACTGCTCCCTTCCCTGTCCTTCTGATTTTGTAGGTAACCACGTGCGGA
CCGAGCGGCCGCAGGAACCCCTAGTGATGGAGTTGGCCACTCCCTCTCTGCGCGCTCGCTCGCTCACTGA
GGCCGGGCGACCAAAGGTCGCCCGACGCCCGGGCTTTGCCCGGGCGGCCTCAGTGAGCGAGCGAGCGCGC
AGCTGCCTGCAGGGGCGCCTGATGCGGTATTTTCTCCTTACGCATCTGTGCGGTATTTCACACCGCATA
[95 nt withheld, positions 3780-3874]
T
[46 nt withheld, positions 3876-3921]
C
[141 nt withheld, positions 3923-4063]
CCTTTGACGTTGGAGTCCACGTTCTTT
[37 nt withheld, positions 4091-4127]
ACTCTATCTCGGGCTATTCTTTTGATTTATAAGGGATTTTGCCGATTTCGGTCTATTGGTTAAAAAATGA
GCTGATTTAACAAAAATTTAACGCGAATTTTAACAAAATATTAACGTTTACAATTTTATGGTGCACTCTC
AGTACAATCTGCTCTGATGCCGCATAGTTAAGCCAGCCCCGACACCCGCCAACACCCGCTGACGCGCCCT
GACGGGCTTGTCTGCTCCCGGCATCCGCTTACAGACAAGCTGTGACCGTCTCCGGGAGCTGCATGTGTCA
GAGGTTTTCACCGTCATCACCGAAACGCGCGAGACGAAAGGGCCTCGTGATACGCCTATTTTTATAGGTT
AATGTCATGATAATAATGGTTTCTTAGACGTCAGGTGGCACTTTTCGGGGAAATGTGCGCGGAACCCCTA
TTTGTTTATTTTTCTAAATACATTCAAATATGTATCCGCTCATGAGACAATAACCCTGATAAATGCTTCA
ATAATATTGAAAAAGGAAGAGTATGAGTATTCAACATTTCCGTGTCGCCCTTATTCCCTTTTTTGCGGCA
TTTTGCCTTCCTGTTTTTGCTCACCCAGAAACGCTGGTGAAAGTAAAAGATGCTGAAGATCAGTTGGGTG
CACGAGTGGGTTACATCGAACTGGATCTCAACAGCGGTAAGATCCTTGAGAGTTTTCGCCCCGAAGAACG
TTTTCCAATGATGAGCACTTTTAAAGTTCTGCTATGTGGCGCGGTATTATCCCGTATTGACGCCGGGCAA
GAGCAACTCGGTCGCCGCATACACTATTCTCAGAATGACTTGGTTGAGTACTCACCAGTCACAGAAAAGC
ATCTTACGGATGGCATGACAGTAAGAGAATTATGCAGTGCTGCCATAACCATGAGTGATAACACTGCGGC
CAACTTACTTCTGACAACGATCGGAGGACCGAAGGAGCTAACCGCTTTTTTGCACAACATGGGGGATCAT
GTAACTCGCCTTGATCGTTGGGAACCGGAGCTGAATGAAGCCATACCAAACGACGAGCGTGACACCACGA
TGCCTGTAGCAATGGCAACAACGTTGCGCAAACTATTAACTGGCGAACTACTTACTCTAGCTTCCCGGCA
ACAATTAATAGACTGGATGGAGGCGGATAAAGTTGCAGGACCACTTCTGCGCTCGGCCCTTCCGGCTGGC
TGGTTTATTGCTGATAAATCTGGAGCCGGTGAGCGTGGGTCTCGCGGTATCATTGCAGCACTGGGGCCAG
ATGGTAAGCCCTCCCGTATCGTAGTTATCTACACGACGGGGAGTCAGGCAACTATGGATGAACGAAATAG
ACAGATCGCTGAGATAGGTGCCTCACTGATTAAGCATTGGTAACTGTCAGACCAAGTTTACTCATATATA
CTTTAGATTGATTTAAAACTTCATTTTTAATTTAAAAGGATCTAGGTGAAGATCCTTTTTGATAATCTCA
TGACCAAAATCCCTTAACGTGAGTTTTCGTTCCACTGAGCGTCAGACCCCGTAGAAAAGATCAAAGGATC
TTCTTGAGATCCTTTTTTTCTGCGCGTAATCTGCTGCTTGCAAACAAAAAAACCACCGCTACCAGCGGTG
GTTTGTTTGCCGGATCAAGAGCTACCAACTCTTTTTCCGAAGGTAACTGGCTTCAGCAGAGCGCAGATAC
CAAATACTGTTCTTCTAGTGTAGCCGTAGTTAGGCCACCACTTCAAGAACTCTGTAGCACCGCCTACATA
CCTCGCTCTGCTAATCCTGTTACCAGTGGCTGCTGCCAGTGGCGATAAGTCGTGTCTTACCGGGTTGGAC
TCAAGACGATAGTTACCGGATAAGGCGCAGCGGTCGGGCTGAACGGGGGGTTCGTGCACACAGCCCAGCT
TGGAGCGAACGACCTACACCGAACTGAGATACCTACAGCGTGAGCTATGAGAAAGCGCCACGCTTCCCGA
AGGGAGAAAGGCGGACAGGTATCCGGTAAGCGGCAGGGTCGGAACAGGAGAGCGCACGAGGGAGCTTCCA
GGGGGAAACGCCTGGTATCTTTATAGTCCTGTCGGGTTTCGCCACCTCTGACTTGAGCGTCGATTTTTGT
GATGCTCGTCAGGGGGGCGGAGCCTATGGAAAAACGCCAGCAACGCGGCCTTTTTACGGTTCCTGGCCTT
TTGCTGGCCTTTTGCTCACATGT
Features (pLannotate 1.2.2; 19 found; start..end, strand, type, name):
     12..39      +  repeat_region  AAV2 ITR (fragment): inverted terminal repeat of adeno-associated virus serotype 2 inverted
     68..95      +  repeat_region  AAV2 ITR (fragment): inverted terminal repeat of adeno-associated virus serotype 2 inverted
    145..567     +  promoter       hSyn promoter (fragment): human synapsin I promoter; confers neuron-specific expression (Kügler et al., 2003)
    587..649     +  sig_peptide    Igκ leader: leader sequence from mouse immunoglobulin κ light chain
    651..668     +  protein_bind   attB1 (fragment): mutant version of attB; core recombination site for the Gateway® BP reaction BP Clonase™
    890..1408    +  CDS            Drd4 (fragment): DRD4_MOUSE - Experimental evidence at protein level: Swiss-Prot protein existence level 1. Dopamine receptor responsible for neuronal signaling in the mesolimbic system of the brain, an area of the brain that regulates emotion and complex behavior. Activated by dopamine, but also by epinephrine and norepinephrine, and by numerous synthetic agonists and drugs. Agonist binding triggers signaling via G proteins that inhibit adenylyl cyclase (By similarity). Modulates the circadian rhythm of contrast sensitivity by regulating the rhythmic expression of NPAS2 in the retinal ganglion cells (PubMed:2
   1454..2164    +  CDS            HyPerRed (fragment): red fluorescent genetically encoded indicator for H2O2 ()
   2177..2413    +  CDS            HTR1D (fragment): 5HT1D_HUMAN - Also known as HTR1DA, HTRL. Experimental evidence at protein level: Swiss-Prot protein existence level 1. G-protein coupled receptor for 5-hydroxytryptamine (serotonin). Also functions as a receptor for ergot alkaloid derivatives, various anxiolytic and antidepressant drugs and other psychoactive substances. Ligand binding causes a conformation change that triggers signaling via guanine nucleotide-binding proteins (G proteins) and modulates the activity of down-stream effectors, such as adenylate cyclase. Signaling inhibits adenylate cyclase activity. Regulates the release of 5-h
   2423..2447    +  misc_feature   MCS (fragment): pBluescript multiple cloning site
   2447..3035    +  misc_feature   WPRE: woodchuck hepatitis virus posttranscriptional regulatory element
   3067..3543    +  polyA_signal   hGH poly(A) signal: human growth hormone polyadenylation signal
   3583..3723    +  repeat_region  AAV2 ITR: inverted terminal repeat of adeno-associated virus serotype 2 inverted
   3728..3779    -  misc_feature   bom (fragment): basis of mobility region from pBR322
   3798..4253    +  rep_origin     f1 ori (sequence partly withheld): f1 bacteriophage origin of replication; arrow indicates direction of (+) strand synthesis
   4254..4303    -  misc_feature   bom (fragment): basis of mobility region from pBR322
   4405..4440    -  CDS            rop (fragment): Rop protein, which maintains plasmids at low copy number; rop
   4535..4639    +  promoter       AmpR promoter: bla
   4640..5500    +  CDS            AmpR: β-lactamase; bla; confers resistance to ampicillin, carbenicillin, and related antibiotics
   5671..6259    +  rep_origin     ori: high-copy-number ColE1/pMB1/pBR322/pUC origin of replication
