[The description below was written by a language model from this plasmid's Addgene catalogue record and pLannotate feature annotations shown in this document.]
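Description:
pAAV-hSyn-GRAB-rDA2h is an adeno-associated virus transfer plasmid of about 6.3 kb, built on a pAAV backbone, for expressing the red fluorescent dopamine sensor GRAB_rDA2h in neurons. It is maintained in bacteria through a high-copy ColE1/pUC-type origin and selected with ampicillin via the β-lactamase gene. An f1 phage origin is also present. The expression cassette is flanked by AAV2 inverted terminal repeats, which are the cis elements needed to replicate the cassette and package it into AAV particles. The right-hand ITR is annotated in full, while the left one is detected only as short fragments. ITRs are repetitive and prone to rearrangement, which fits with the use of a recombination-deficient growth strain.

Within the ITRs, the human synapsin I promoter restricts expression to neurons. The open reading frame begins with an Igκ leader peptide, which is expected to direct the receptor-based sensor into the secretory pathway for membrane insertion. GRAB sensors are GPCR-activation-based: a circularly permuted fluorescent protein is inserted into a receptor so that ligand binding alters fluorescence. The automated annotation reflects this layout, with GPCR-like segments on either side of a red fluorescent module. These segments are labelled only by homology, as mouse Drd4, HyPerRed and human HTR1D fragments, and the labels should not be read literally. The catalogue lists the insert species as Solenopsis invicta, indicating a fire ant receptor scaffold. Downstream, a WPRE enhances transcript stability and expression, and the human growth hormone polyadenylation signal terminates the message. The construct is intended for AAV production and for imaging dopaminergic activity in neurons, including in vivo.
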