Addgene plasmid #208701: pAAV-hSyn-GRAB-rDA2h
Purpose: Expresses the genetically-encoded fluorescent dopamine (DA) sensor GRAB_rDA2h in neurons
Depositing lab: Yulong Li. Depositing organization: Peking University. Publication: Improved green and red GRAB sensors for monitoring dopaminergic activity in vivo. Zhuo Y, Luo B, Yi X, Dong H, Miao X, Wan J, Williams JT, Campbell MG, Cai R, Qian T, Li F, Weber SJ, Wang L, Li B, Wei Y, Li G, Wang H, Zheng Y, Zhao Y, Wolf ME, Zhu Y, Watabe-Uchida M, Li Y. Nat Methods. 2023 Nov 30. doi: 10.1038/s41592-023-02100-w. PubMed 38036855.
Backbone
  Vector backbone: pAAV
  Vector type: AAV
Growth in bacteria
  Bacterial resistance: Ampicillin, 100 μg/mL
  Growth temperature: 37°C
  Growth strain: NEB Stable
  Copy number: High Copy
Gene/Insert
  Gene/Insert name: GPCR activation based dopamine (DA) sensor GRAB_rDA2h (alt names: GRAB_rDA2h; rDA2h)
  Species: Solenopsis invicta
  Promoter: hSyn
  Cloning method: Gibson Cloning
  Sequencing primers: 5′ ACGGGCGCGACCATCTGCGC; 3′ CATTAAAGCAGCGTATCC
Terms and licenses: Academic/Nonprofit Terms; Industry Terms: Not Available to Industry
Depositor comments: Please visit https://doi.org/10.1101/2023.08.24.554559 for biorxiv preprint
How to cite: pAAV-hSyn-GRAB-rDA2h was a gift from Yulong Li (Addgene plasmid # 208701 ; http://n2t.net/addgene:208701 ; RRID:Addgene_208701)
